LOCUS       Exported 6366 bp ds-DNA circular SYN 12-MAY-2021
DEFINITION  AAV-mediated expression of bacterial tdNfsB-mCherry (eNTR) under the
            SYN promoter.
ACCESSION   .
VERSION     .
KEYWORDS    aav-SYN-tdNfsB(F124W)-mCherry (eNTR)
SOURCE      synthetic DNA construct
  ORGANISM  synthetic DNA construct
REFERENCE   1 (bases 1 to 6366)
  AUTHORS   Gruber TD, Krishnamurthy C, Grimm JB, Tadross MR, Wysocki LM,
            Gartner ZJ, Lavis LD
  TITLE     Cell-Specific Chemical Delivery Using a Selective
            Nitroreductase-Nitroaryl Pair.
  JOURNAL   ACS Chem Biol. 2018 Aug 29. doi: 10.1021/acschembio.8b00524.
  PUBMED    30111097
REFERENCE   2 (bases 1 to 6366)
  AUTHORS   .
  TITLE     Direct Submission
  JOURNAL   Exported May 12, 2021 from SnapGene Server 1.1.58
            http://www.snapgene.com
FEATURES             Location/Qualifiers
     source          1..6366
                     /organism="synthetic DNA construct"
                     /mol_type="other DNA"
     repeat_region   56..185
                     /label=AAV2 ITR
     promoter        267..714
                     /label=hSyn promoter
                     /note="human synapsin I promoter; confers neuron-specific
                     expression (Kugler et al., 2003)"
     CDS             2124..2831
                     /codon_start=1
                     /product="monomeric derivative of DsRed fluorescent protein
                     (Shaner et al., 2004)"
                     /label=mCherry
                     /note="mammalian codon-optimized"
                     /translation="MVSKGEEDNMAIIKEFMRFKVHMEGSVNGHEFEIEGEGEGRPYEG
                     TQTAKLKVTKGGPLPFAWDILSPQFMYGSKAYVKHPADIPDYLKLSFPEGFKWERVMNF
                     EDGGVVTVTQDSSLQDGEFIYKVKLRGTNFPSDGPVMQKKTMGWEASSERMYPEDGALK
                     GEIKQRLKLKDGGHYDAEVKTTYKAKKPVQLPGAYNVNIKLDITSHNEDYTIVEQYERA
                     EGRHSTGGMDELYK"
     primer_bind     complement(2269..2287)
                     /label=mCherry-R
                     /note="mCherry, reverse primer"
     primer_bind     2537..2556
                     /label=mCherry-F
                     /note="mCherry, forward primer"
     misc_feature    2859..3447
                     /label=WPRE
                     /note="woodchuck hepatitis virus posttranscriptional
                     regulatory element"
     primer_bind     complement(2912..2932)
                     /label=WPRE-R
                     /note="WPRE, reverse primer"
     CDS             complement(3330..3341)
                     /codon_start=1
                     /product="Factor Xa recognition and cleavage site"
                     /label=Factor Xa site
                     /translation="IEGR"
     primer_bind     complement(3450..3466)
                     /label=KS primer
                     /note="common sequencing primer, one of multiple similar
                     variants"
     primer_bind     complement(3451..3467)
                     /label=pBluescriptKS
                     /note="For pBluescript vector"
     polyA_signal    3496..3617
                     /label=SV40 poly(A) signal
                     /note="SV40 polyadenylation signal"
     primer_bind     complement(3507..3526)
                     /label=EBV-rev
                     /note="SV40 polyA terminator, reverse primer"
     primer_bind     3561..3580
                     /label=SV40pA-R
                     /note="SV40 polyA, reverse primer"
     repeat_region   3779..3908
                     /label=AAV2 ITR
     rep_origin      3980..4435
                     /direction=RIGHT
                     /label=f1 ori
                     /note="f1 bacteriophage origin of replication; arrow
                     indicates direction of (+) strand synthesis"
     primer_bind     complement(4067..4086)
                     /label=F1ori-R
                     /note="F1 origin, reverse primer"
     primer_bind     4277..4298
                     /label=F1ori-F
                     /note="F1 origin, forward primer"
     promoter        4461..4565
                     /gene="bla"
                     /label=AmpR promoter
     CDS             4566..5426
                     /codon_start=1
                     /gene="bla"
                     /product="beta-lactamase"
                     /label=AmpR
                     /note="confers resistance to ampicillin, carbenicillin, and
                     related antibiotics"
                     /translation="MSIQHFRVALIPFFAAFCLPVFAHPETLVKVKDAEDQLGARVGYI
                     ELDLNSGKILESFRPEERFPMMSTFKVLLCGAVLSRIDAGQEQLGRRIHYSQNDLVEYS
                     PVTEKHLTDGMTVRELCSAAITMSDNTAANLLLTTIGGPKELTAFLHNMGDHVTRLDRW
                     EPELNEAIPNDERDTTMPVAMATTLRKLLTGELLTLASRQQLIDWMEADKVAGPLLRSA
                     LPAGWFIADKSGAGERGSRGIIAALGPDGKPSRIVVIYTTGSQATMDERNRQIAEIGAS
                     LIKHW"
     primer_bind     complement(4784..4803)
                     /label=Amp-R
                     /note="Ampicillin resistance gene, reverse primer"
     rep_origin      5597..6185
                     /direction=RIGHT
                     /label=ori
                     /note="high-copy-number ColE1/pMB1/pBR322/pUC origin of
                     replication"
     primer_bind     6086..6105
                     /label=pBR322ori-F
                     /note="pBR322 origin, forward primer"
     primer_bind     6339..6356
                     /label=L4440
                     /note="L4440 vector, forward primer"
ORIGIN
        1 agcgcccaat acgcaaaccg cctctccccg cgcgttggcc gattcattaa tgcagctgcg
       61 cgctcgctcg ctcactgagg ccgcccgggc aaagcccggg cgtcgggcga cctttggtcg
      121 cccggcctca gtgagcgagc gagcgcgcag agagggagtg gccaactcca tcactagggg
      181 ttccttgtag ttaatgatta acccgccatg ctacttatct acgtagccat gctctaggaa
      241 gatctctgca gagggccctg cgtatgagtg caagtgggtt ttaggaccag gatgaggcgg
      301 ggtgggggtg cctacctgac gaccgacccc gacccactgg acaagcaccc aacccccatt
      361 ccccaaattg cgcatcccct atcagagagg gggaggggaa acaggatgcg gcgaggcgcg
      421 tgcgcactgc cagcttcagc accgcggaca gtgccttcgc ccccgcctgg cggcgcgcgc
      481 caccgccgcc tcagcactga aggcgcgctg acgtcactcg ccggtccccc gcaaactccc
      541 cttcccggcc accttggtcg cgtccgcgcc gccgccggcc cagccggacc gcaccacgcg
      601 aggcgcgaga taggggggca cgggcgcgac catctgcgct gcggcgccgg cgactcagcg
      661 ctgcctcagt ctgcggtggg cagcggagga gtcgtgtcgt gcctgagagc gcagtcgaat
      721 tctgaactag tgcaggtatg gatatcatct cggtggcatt gaaacgtcat tctaccaaag
      781 ccttcgatgc gtcgaaaaag cttacgccag agcaagctga acagatcaag acgttgcttc
      841 agtattcacc cagttcaact aattcccaac cctggcactt catcgtggcg tccacggagg
      901 aagggaaagc gcgagtagcg aaatcagcag ccggcaacta tgtctttaac gaacgcaaaa
      961 tgctcgatgc aagccacgtg gtggtctttt gtgccaaaac cgcaatggac gatgtatggc
     1021 ttaagctggt agtggaccaa gaggatgcgg atggaaggtt cgctacaccg gaggcgaaag
     1081 ccgcgaatga taagggaaga aagttctggg cagacatgca tcgaaaagac ctccatgatg
     1141 acgcggagtg gatggccaag caggtttacc ttaatgtagg taacttcctg ttgggggtcg
     1201 ccgcgttggg gctggacgct gtgcctattg aaggttttga cgccgccatt ttggatgcag
     1261 agtttggact caaagaaaaa ggctacacta gcctcgtggt ggttccggtc ggtcaccact
     1321 cggtggagga ctttaacgcg accctcccca agtcgcggct gccgcagaat atcacactca
     1381 cggaagtggc tggttctagt gcaggtcaag gtgcacaggc tggtcaagga gcacaggctg
     1441 gttctagtgc aggtatggat atcatctcgg tggcattgaa acgtcattct accaaagcct
     1501 tcgatgcgtc gaaaaagctt acgccagagc aagctgaaca gatcaagacg ttgcttcagt
     1561 attcacccag ttcaactaat tcccaaccct ggcacttcat cgtggcgtcc acggaggaag
     1621 ggaaagcgcg agtagcgaaa tcagcagccg gcaactatgt ctttaacgaa cgcaaaatgc
     1681 tcgatgcaag ccacgtggtg gtcttttgtg ccaaaaccgc aatggacgat gtatggctta
     1741 agctggtagt ggaccaagag gatgcggatg gaaggttcgc tacaccggag gcgaaagccg
     1801 cgaatgataa gggaagaaag ttctgggcag acatgcatcg aaaagacctc catgatgacg
     1861 cggagtggat ggccaagcag gtttacctta atgtaggtaa cttcctgttg ggggtcgccg
     1921 cgttggggct ggacgctgtg cctattgaag gttttgacgc cgccattttg gatgcagagt
     1981 ttggactcaa agaaaaaggc tacactagcc tcgtggtggt tccggtcggt caccactcgg
     2041 tggaggactt taacgcgacc ctccccaagt cgcggctgcc gcagaatatc acactcacgg
     2101 aagtggctgg ttctagtgca ggtatggtga gcaagggcga ggaggataac atggccatca
     2161 tcaaggagtt catgcgcttc aaggtgcaca tggagggctc cgtgaacggc cacgagttcg
     2221 agatcgaggg cgagggcgag ggccgcccct acgagggcac ccagaccgcc aagctgaagg
     2281 tgaccaaggg tggccccctg cccttcgcct gggacatcct gtcccctcag ttcatgtacg
     2341 gctccaaggc ctacgtgaag caccccgccg acatccccga ctacttgaag ctgtccttcc
     2401 ccgagggctt caagtgggag cgcgtgatga acttcgagga cggcggcgtg gtgaccgtga
     2461 cccaggactc ctccctgcag gacggcgagt tcatctacaa ggtgaagctg cgcggcacca
     2521 acttcccctc cgacggcccc gtaatgcaga agaagaccat gggctgggag gcctcctccg
     2581 agcggatgta ccccgaggac ggcgccctga agggcgagat caagcagagg ctgaagctga
     2641 aggacggcgg ccactacgac gctgaggtca agaccaccta caaggccaag aagcccgtgc
     2701 agctgcccgg cgcctacaac gtcaacatca agttggacat cacctcccac aacgaggact
     2761 acaccatcgt ggaacagtac gaacgcgccg agggccgcca ctccaccggc ggcatggacg
     2821 agctgtacaa ggctggttct agatagaagc ttatcgataa tcaacctctg gattacaaaa
     2881 tttgtgaaag attgactggt attcttaact atgttgctcc ttttacgcta tgtggatacg
     2941 ctgctttaat gcctttgtat catgctattg cttcccgtat ggctttcatt ttctcctcct
     3001 tgtataaatc ctggttgctg tctctttatg aggagttgtg gcccgttgtc aggcaacgtg
     3061 gcgtggtgtg cactgtgttt gctgacgcaa cccccactgg ttggggcatt gccaccacct
     3121 gtcagctcct ttccgggact ttcgctttcc ccctccctat tgccacggcg gaactcatcg
     3181 ccgcctgcct tgcccgctgc tggacagggg ctcggctgtt gggcactgac aattccgtgg
     3241 tgttgtcggg gaaatcatcg tcctttcctt ggctgctcgc ctgtgttgcc acctggattc
     3301 tgcgcgggac gtccttctgc tacgtccctt cggccctcaa tccagcggac cttccttccc
     3361 gcggcctgct gccggctctg cggcctcttc cgcgtcttcg ccttcgccct cagacgagtc
     3421 ggatctccct ttgggccgcc tccccgcatc gataccgtcg acctcgaccc gggcggccgc
     3481 ttcgagcaga catgataaga tacattgatg agtttggaca aaccacaact agaatgcagt
     3541 gaaaaaaatg ctttatttgt gaaatttgtg atgctattgc tttatttgta accattataa
     3601 gctgcaataa acaagttaac aacaacaatt gcattcattt tatgtttcag gttcaggggg
     3661 agatgtggga ggttttttaa agcaagtaaa acctctacaa atgtggtaaa atcgataagg
     3721 atcttcctag agcatggcta cgtagataag tagcatggcg ggttaatcat taactacaag
     3781 gaacccctag tgatggagtt ggccactccc tctctgcgcg ctcgctcgct cactgaggcc
     3841 gggcgaccaa aggtcgcccg acgcccgggc tttgcccggg cggcctcagt gagcgagcga
     3901 gcgcgcagct ggcgtaatag cgaagaggcc cgcaccgatc gcccttccca acagttgcgc
     3961 agcctgaatg gcgaatgggn nnnnnnnnnn nnnnnnnnnn nnnnnnnnnn nnnnnnnnnn
     4021 nnnnnnnnnn nnnnnnnnnn nnnnnnnnnn nnnnnnnnnn nnnnnnnnnn nnnnnnnnnn
     4081 nnnnnnnnnn nnnnnnnnnn nnncnnnnnn nnnnnnnnnn nnnnnnnnnn nnnnnnnnnn
     4141 nnnnnnnnnn nnnnnnnnnn nnnnnnnnnn nnnnnnnnnn nnnnnnnnnn nnnnnannnn
     4201 nnnnnnnnnn nnnnnnnnnn nnnnnnnnnn nnnnnnnnnn nnnnnccttt gacgttggag
     4261 tccacgttct ttaatagtgg actcttgttc caaactggaa caacactcaa ccctatctcg
     4321 gtctattctt ttgatttata agggattttg ccgatttcgg cctattggtt aaaaaatgag
     4381 ctgatttaac aaaaatttaa cgcgaatttt aacaaaatat taacgcttac aatttaggtg
     4441 gcacttttcg gggaaatgtg cgcggaaccc ctatttgttt atttttctaa atacattcaa
     4501 atatgtatcc gctcatgaga caataaccct gataaatgct tcaataatat tgaaaaagga
     4561 agagtatgag tattcaacat ttccgtgtcg cccttattcc cttttttgcg gcattttgcc
     4621 ttcctgtttt tgctcaccca gaaacgctgg tgaaagtaaa agatgctgaa gatcagttgg
     4681 gtgcacgagt gggttacatc gaactggatc tcaacagcgg taagatcctt gagagttttc
     4741 gccccgaaga acgttttcca atgatgagca cttttaaagt tctgctatgt ggcgcggtat
     4801 tatcccgtat tgacgccggg caagagcaac tcggtcgccg catacactat tctcagaatg
     4861 acttggttga gtactcacca gtcacagaaa agcatcttac ggatggcatg acagtaagag
     4921 aattatgcag tgctgccata accatgagtg ataacactgc ggccaactta cttctgacaa
     4981 cgatcggagg accgaaggag ctaaccgctt ttttgcacaa catgggggat catgtaactc
     5041 gccttgatcg ttgggaaccg gagctgaatg aagccatacc aaacgacgag cgtgacacca
     5101 cgatgcctgt agcaatggca acaacgttgc gcaaactatt aactggcgaa ctacttactc
     5161 tagcttcccg gcaacaatta atagactgga tggaggcgga taaagttgca ggaccacttc
     5221 tgcgctcggc ccttccggct ggctggttta ttgctgataa atctggagcc ggtgagcgtg
     5281 ggtctcgcgg tatcattgca gcactggggc cagatggtaa gccctcccgt atcgtagtta
     5341 tctacacgac ggggagtcag gcaactatgg atgaacgaaa tagacagatc gctgagatag
     5401 gtgcctcact gattaagcat tggtaactgt cagaccaagt ttactcatat atactttaga
     5461 ttgatttaaa acttcatttt taatttaaaa ggatctaggt gaagatcctt tttgataatc
     5521 tcatgaccaa aatcccttaa cgtgagtttt cgttccactg agcgtcagac cccgtagaaa
     5581 agatcaaagg atcttcttga gatccttttt ttctgcgcgt aatctgctgc ttgcaaacaa
     5641 aaaaaccacc gctaccagcg gtggtttgtt tgccggatca agagctacca actctttttc
     5701 cgaaggtaac tggcttcagc agagcgcaga taccaaatac tgttcttcta gtgtagccgt
     5761 agttaggcca ccacttcaag aactctgtag caccgcctac atacctcgct ctgctaatcc
     5821 tgttaccagt ggctgctgcc agtggcgata agtcgtgtct taccgggttg gactcaagac
     5881 gatagttacc ggataaggcg cagcggtcgg gctgaacggg gggttcgtgc acacagccca
     5941 gcttggagcg aacgacctac accgaactga gatacctaca gcgtgagcta tgagaaagcg
     6001 ccacgcttcc cgaagggaga aaggcggaca ggtatccggt aagcggcagg gtcggaacag
     6061 gagagcgcac gagggagctt ccagggggaa acgcctggta tctttatagt cctgtcgggt
     6121 ttcgccacct ctgacttgag cgtcgatttt tgtgatgctc gtcagggggg cggagcctat
     6181 ggaaaaacgc cagcaacgcg gcctttttac ggttcctggc cttttgctgg ccttttgctc
     6241 acatgttctt tcctgcgtta tcccctgatt ctgtggataa ccgtattacc gcctttgagt
     6301 gagctgatac cgctcgccgc agccgaacga ccgagcgcag cgagtcagtg agcgaggaag
     6361 cggaag
//
