>Addgene plasmid #113760 | aav-SYN-tdNfsB(F124W)-mCherry (eNTR) | addgene full sequence | sequence record 218240 | Addgene Partial NGS Result
AGCGCCCAATACGCAAACCGCCTCTCCCCGCGCGTTGGCCGATTCATTAATGCAGCTGCGCGCTCGCTCG
CTCACTGAGGCCGCCCGGGCAAAGCCCGKGYGTCGGGCGACCTTTGGTCGCCCGGCCTCAGTGAGCGAGC
GAGCGCGCAGAGAGGGAGTGGCCAACTCCATCACTAGGGGTTCCTTGTAGTTAATGATTAACCCGCCATG
CTACTTATCTACGTAGCCATGCTCTAGGAAGATCTCTGCAGAGGGCCCTGCGTATGAGTGCAAGTGGGTT
TTAGGACCAGGATGAGGCGGGGTGGGGGTGCCTACCTGACGACCGACCCCGACCCACTGGACAAGCACCC
AACCCCCATTCCCCAAATTGCGCATCCCCTATCAGAGAGGGGGAGGGGAAACAGGATGCGGCGAGGCGCG
TGCGCACTGCCAGCTTCAGCACCGCGGACAGTGCCTTCGCCCCCGCCTGGCGGCGCGCGCCACCGCCGCC
TCAGCACTGAAGGCGCGCTGACGTCACTCGCCGGTCCCCCGCAAACTCCCCTTCCCGGCCACCTTGGTCG
CGTCCGCGCCGCCGCCGGCCCAGCCGGACCGCACCACGCGAGGCGCGAGATAGGGGGGCACGGGCGCGAC
CATCTGCGCTGCGGCGCCGGCGACTCAGCGCTGCCTCAGTCTGCGGTGGGCAGCGGAGGAGTCGTGTCGT
GCCTGAGAGCGCAGTCGAATTCTGAACTAGTGCAGGTATGGATATCATCTCGGTGGCATTGAAACGTCAT
TCTACCAAAGCCTTCGATGCGTCGAAAAAGCTTACGCCAGAGCAAGCTGAACAGATCAAGACGTTGCTTC
AGTATTCACCCAGTTCAACTAATTCCCAACCCTCGCACTTCATCGTGGCGTCCACGGAGGAAGGGAAAGC
GCGAGTAGCGAAATCAGCAGCCGGCAACTATGTCTTTAACGAACGCAAAATGCTCGATGCAAGCCACGTG
GTGGTCTTTTGTGCCAAAACCGCAATGGACGATGTATGGCTTAAGCTGGTAGTGGACCAAGAGGATGCGG
ATGGAAGGTTCGCTACACCGGAGGCGAAAGCCGCGAATGATAAGGGAAGAAAGTTCTGGGCAGACATGCA
TCGAAAAGACCTCCATGATGACGCGGAGTGGATGGCCAAGCAGGTTTACCTTAATGTAGGTAACTTCCTG
TTGGGGGTCGCCGCGTTGGGGCTGGACGCTGTGCCTATTGAAGGTTTTGACGCCGCCATTTTGGATGCAG
AGTTTGGACTCAAAGAAAAAGGCTACACTAGCCTCGTGGTGGTTCCGGTCGGTCACCACTCGGTGGAGGA
CTTTAACGCGACCCTCCCCAAGTCGCGGCTGCCGCAGAATATCACACTCACGGAAGTGGCTGGTTCTAGT
GCAGGTCAAGGTGCACAGGCTGGTCAAGGAGCACAGGCTGGTTCTAGTGCAGGTATGGATATCATCTCGG
TGGCATTGAAACGTCATTCTACCAAAGCCTTCGATGCGTCGAAAAAGCTTACGCCAGAGCAAGCTGAACA
GATCAAGACGTTGCTTCAGTATTCACCCAGTTCAACTAATTCCCAACCCTGGCACTTCATCGTGGCGTCC
ACGGAGGAAGGGAAAGCGCGAGTAGCGAAATCAGCAGCCGGCAACTATGTCTTTAACGAACGCAAAATGC
TCGATGCAAGCCACGTGGTGGTCTTTTGTGCCAAAACCGCAATGGACGATGTATGGCTTAAGCTGGTAGT
GGACCAAGAGGATGCGGATGGAAGGTTCGCTACACCGGAGGCGAAAGCCGCGAATGATAAGGGAAGAAAG
TTCTGGGCAGACATGCATCGAAAAGACCTCCATGATGACGCGGAGTGGATGGCCAAGCAGGTTTACCTTA
ATGTAGGTAACTTCCTGTTGGGGGTCGCCGCGTTGGGGCTGGACGCTGTGCCTATTGAAGGTTTTGACGC
CGCCATTTTGGATGCAGAGTTTGGACTCAAAGAAAAAGGCTACACTAGCCTCGTGGTGGTTCCGGTCGGT
CACCACTCGGTGGAGGACTTTAACGCGACCCTCCCCAAGTCGCGGCTGCCGCAGAATATCACACTCACGG
AAGTGGCTGGTTCTAGTGCAGGTATGGTGAGCAAGGGCGAGGAGGATAACATGGCCATCATCAAGGAGTT
CATGCGCTTCAAGGTGCACATGGAGGGCTCCGTGAACGGCCACGAGTTCGAGATCGAGGGCGAGGGCGAG
GGCCGCCCCTACGAGGGCACCCAGACCGCCAAGCTGAAGGTGACCAAGGGTGGCCCCCTGCCCTTCGCCT
GGGACATCCTGTCCCCTCAGTTCATGTACGGCTCCAAGGCCTACGTGAAGCACCCCGCCGACATCCCCGA
CTACTTGAAGCTGTCCTTCCCCGAGGGCTTCAAGTGGGAGCGCGTGATGAACTTCGAGGACGGCGGCGTG
GTGACCGTGACCCAGGACTCCTCCCTGCAGGACGGCGAGTTCATCTACAAGGTGAAGCTGCGCGGCACCA
ACTTCCCCTCCGACGGCCCCGTAATGCAGAAGAAGACCATGGGCTGGGAGGCCTCCTCCGAGCGGATGTA
CCCCGAGGACGGCGCCCTGAAGGGCGAGATCAAGCAGAGGCTGAAGCTGAAGGACGGCGGCCACTACGAC
GCTGAGGTCAAGACCACCTACAAGGCCAAGAAGCCCGTGCAGCTGCCCGGCGCCTACAACGTCAACATCA
AGTTGGACATCACCTCCCACAACGAGGACTACACCATCGTGGAACAGTACGAACGCGCCGAGGGCCGCCA
CTCCACCGGCGGCATGGACGAGCTGTACAAGGCTGGTTCTAGATAGAAGCTTATCGATAATCAACCTCTG
GATTACAAAATTTGTGAAAGATTGACTGGTATTCTTAACTATGTTGCTCCTTTTACGCTATGTGGATACG
CTGCTTTAATGCCTTTGTATCATGCTATTGCTTCCCGTATGGCTTTCATTTTCTCCTCCTTGTATAAATC
CTGGTTGCTGTCTCTTTATGAGGAGTTGTGGCCCGTTGTCAGGCAACGTGGCGTGGTGTGCACTGTGTTT
GCTGACGCAACCCCCACTGGTTGGGGCATTGCCACCACCTGTCAGCTCCTTTCCGGGACTTTCGCTTTCC
CCCTCCCTATTGCCACGGCGGAACTCATCGCCGCCTGCCTTGCCCGCTGCTGGACAGGGGCTCGGCTGTT
GGGCACTGACAATTCCGTGGTGTTGTCGGGGAAATCATCGTCCTTTCCTTGGCTGCTCGCCTGTGTTGCC
ACCTGGATTCTGCGCGGGACGTCCTTCTGCTACGTCCCTTCGGCCCTCAATCCAGCGGACCTTCCTTCCC
GCGGCCTGCTGCCGGCTCTGCGGCCTCTTCCGCGTCTTCGCCTTCGCCCTCAGACGAGTCGGATCTCCCT
TTGGGCCGCCTCCCCGCATCGATACCGTCGACCTCGACCCGGGCGGCCGCTTCGAGCAGACATGATAAGA
TACATTGATGAGTTTGGACAAACCACAACTAGAATGCAGTGAAAAAAATGCTTTATTTGTGAAATTTGTG
ATGCTATTGCTTTATTTGTAACCATTATAAGCTGCAATAAACAAGTTAACAACAACAATTGCATTCATTT
TATGTTTCAGGTTCAGGGGGAGATGTGGGAGGTTTTTTAAAGCAAGTAAAACCTCTACAAATGTGGTAAA
ATCGATAAGGATCTTCCTAGAGCATGGCTACGTAGATAAGTAGCATGGCGGGTTAATCATTAACTACAAG
GAACCCCTAGTGATGGAGTTGGCCACTCCCTCTCTGCGCGCTCGCTCGCTCACTGAGGCCGGGCGACCAA
AGGTCGCCCGACGCCCGGGCTTTGCCCGGGCGGCCTCAGTGAGCGAGCGAGCGCGCAGCTGGCGTAATAG
CGAAGAGGCCCGCACCGATCGCCCTTCCCAACAGTTGCGCAGCCTGAATGGCGAATGGG
[124 nt withheld, positions 3980-4103]
C
[91 nt withheld, positions 4105-4195]
A
[49 nt withheld, positions 4197-4245]
CCTTTGACGTTGGAGTCCACGTTCTTTAATAGTGGACTCTTGTTCCAAACTGGAACAACACTCAACCCTA
TCTCGGTCTATTCTTTTGATTTATAAGGGATTTTGCCGATTTCGGCCTATTGGTTAAAAAATGAGCTGAT
TTAACAAAAATTTAACGCGAATTTTAACAAAATATTAACGCTTACAATTTAGGTGGCACTTTTCGGGGAA
ATGTGCGCGGAACCCCTATTTGTTTATTTTTCTAAATACATTCAAATATGTATCCGCTCATGAGACAATA
ACCCTGATAAATGCTTCAATAATATTGAAAAAGGAAGAGTATGAGTATTCAACATTTCCGTGTCGCCCTT
ATTCCCTTTTTTGCGGCATTTTGCCTTCCTGTTTTTGCTCACCCAGAAACGCTGGTGAAAGTAAAAGATG
CTGAAGATCAGTTGGGTGCACGAGTGGGTTACATCGAACTGGATCTCAACAGCGGTAAGATCCTTGAGAG
TTTTCGCCCCGAAGAACGTTTTCCAATGATGAGCACTTTTAAAGTTCTGCTATGTGGCGCGGTATTATCC
CGTATTGACGCCGGGCAAGAGCAACTCGGTCGCCGCATACACTATTCTCAGAATGACTTGGTTGAGTACT
CACCAGTCACAGAAAAGCATCTTACGGATGGCATGACAGTAAGAGAATTATGCAGTGCTGCCATAACCAT
GAGTGATAACACTGCGGCCAACTTACTTCTGACAACGATCGGAGGACCGAAGGAGCTAACCGCTTTTTTG
CACAACATGGGGGATCATGTAACTCGCCTTGATCGTTGGGAACCGGAGCTGAATGAAGCCATACCAAACG
ACGAGCGTGACACCACGATGCCTGTAGCAATGGCAACAACGTTGCGCAAACTATTAACTGGCGAACTACT
TACTCTAGCTTCCCGGCAACAATTAATAGACTGGATGGAGGCGGATAAAGTTGCAGGACCACTTCTGCGC
TCGGCCCTTCCGGCTGGCTGGTTTATTGCTGATAAATCTGGAGCCGGTGAGCGTGGGTCTCGCGGTATCA
TTGCAGCACTGGGGCCAGATGGTAAGCCCTCCCGTATCGTAGTTATCTACACGACGGGGAGTCAGGCAAC
TATGGATGAACGAAATAGACAGATCGCTGAGATAGGTGCCTCACTGATTAAGCATTGGTAACTGTCAGAC
CAAGTTTACTCATATATACTTTAGATTGATTTAAAACTTCATTTTTAATTTAAAAGGATCTAGGTGAAGA
TCCTTTTTGATAATCTCATGACCAAAATCCCTTAACGTGAGTTTTCGTTCCACTGAGCGTCAGACCCCGT
AGAAAAGATCAAAGGATCTTCTTGAGATCCTTTTTTTCTGCGCGTAATCTGCTGCTTGCAAACAAAAAAA
CCACCGCTACCAGCGGTGGTTTGTTTGCCGGATCAAGAGCTACCAACTCTTTTTCCGAAGGTAACTGGCT
TCAGCAGAGCGCAGATACCAAATACTGTTCTTCTAGTGTAGCCGTAGTTAGGCCACCACTTCAAGAACTC
TGTAGCACCGCCTACATACCTCGCTCTGCTAATCCTGTTACCAGTGGCTGCTGCCAGTGGCGATAAGTCG
TGTCTTACCGGGTTGGACTCAAGACGATAGTTACCGGATAAGGCGCAGCGGTCGGGCTGAACGGGGGGTT
CGTGCACACAGCCCAGCTTGGAGCGAACGACCTACACCGAACTGAGATACCTACAGCGTGAGCTATGAGA
AAGCGCCACGCTTCCCGAAGGGAGAAAGGCGGACAGGTATCCGGTAAGCGGCAGGGTCGGAACAGGAGAG
CGCACGAGGGAGCTTCCAGGGGGAAACGCCTGGTATCTTTATAGTCCTGTCGGGTTTCGCCACCTCTGAC
TTGAGCGTCGATTTTTGTGATGCTCGTCAGGGGGGCGGAGCCTATGGAAAAACGCCAGCAACGCGGCCTT
TTTACGGTTCCTGGCCTTTTGCTGGCCTTTTGCTCACATGTTCTTTCCTGCGTTATCCCCTGATTCTGTG
GATAACCGTATTACCGCCTTTGAGTGAGCTGATACCGCTCGCCGCAGCCGAACGACCGAGCGCAGCGAGT
CAGTGAGCGAGGAAGCGGAAG
Features (pLannotate 1.2.2; 16 found; start..end, strand, type, name):
      2..58      +  CDS            lacI (fragment): lac repressor; lacI; The lac repressor binds to the lac operator to inhibit transcription in E. coli. This inhibition can be relieved by adding lactose or isopropyl-β-D-thiogalactopyranoside (IPTG).
     52..185     -  repeat_region  AAV2 ITR: inverted terminal repeat of adeno-associated virus serotype 2 inverted
    267..714     +  promoter       hSyn promoter: human synapsin I promoter; confers neuron-specific expression (Kügler et al., 2003)
    738..1388    +  CDS            nfsB: NFSB_ECOLI - Also known as dprA, nfnB From Escherichia coli (strain K12).
   1455..2105    +  CDS            nfsB: NFSB_ECOLI - Also known as dprA, nfnB From Escherichia coli (strain K12).
   2124..2831    +  CDS            mCherry: mCherry is a basic (constitutively fluorescent) red fluorescent protein published in 2004, derived from Discosoma sp.. It is reported to be a very rapidly-maturing monomer with low acid sensitivity.
   2859..3447    +  misc_feature   WPRE: woodchuck hepatitis virus posttranscriptional regulatory element
   3448..3467    +  misc_feature   MCS (fragment): pBluescript multiple cloning site
   3496..3617    -  polyA_signal   SV40 poly(A) signal: SV40 polyadenylation signal
   3640..3708    -  CDS            large T antigen (fragment): large T antigen from SV40 (simian virus 40)
   3779..3911    +  repeat_region  AAV2 ITR (fragment): inverted terminal repeat of adeno-associated virus serotype 2 inverted
   3906..3975    +  CDS            lacZα (fragment): LacZα fragment of β-galactosidase; lacZ fragment
   3980..4408    +  rep_origin     f1 ori (sequence partly withheld): f1 bacteriophage origin of replication; arrow indicates direction of (+) strand synthesis
   4461..4565    +  promoter       AmpR promoter: bla
   4566..5426    +  CDS            AmpR: β-lactamase; bla; confers resistance to ampicillin, carbenicillin, and related antibiotics
   5597..6185    +  rep_origin     ori: high-copy-number ColE1/pMB1/pBR322/pUC origin of replication
