[The description below was written by a language model from this plasmid's Addgene catalogue record, the feature table of its GenBank file and pLannotate feature annotations shown in this document.]
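Description:
aav-SYN-tdNfsB(F124W)-mCherry (eNTR) is a 6.4 kb AAV2-based transfer plasmid for neuron-targeted expression of an engineered bacterial nitroreductase in mammalian cells. It is propagated in E. coli through a high-copy ColE1/pUC-type origin and selected with ampicillin via the beta-lactamase gene. An f1 phage origin is also present in the backbone. The recommended recombination-deficient host strains reflect the tendency of the two AAV2 inverted terminal repeats to rearrange. These ITRs flank the expression cassette and are the cis elements needed for replication and packaging of the intervening DNA into recombinant AAV particles when rep, cap and helper functions are supplied in trans.

Between the ITRs, the human synapsin I promoter confers neuron-specific transcription of a single fusion open reading frame of about 2.1 kb. The feature annotation shows two consecutive copies of the E. coli nfsB coding sequence separated by a short linker region, consistent with the "td" (tandem dimer) designation. According to the record the enzyme carries the F124W substitution. This is followed in frame by a C-terminal, mammalian codon-optimized mCherry that marks expressing cells with red fluorescence. A WPRE downstream of the coding sequence enhances transcript stability and expression, and an SV40 polyadenylation signal terminates the message. The insert sits between retained EcoRI and XbaI sites. Small fragments annotated as lacI, lacZα, SV40 large T antigen and a Factor Xa site appear to be backbone remnants or incidental matches rather than functional parts.

The associated publication concerns cell-specific chemical delivery using a selective nitroreductase–nitroaryl pair, so the construct serves to render defined neurons capable of reducing nitroaryl-masked compounds, with mCherry identifying them.
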