Addgene plasmid #113760: aav-SYN-tdNfsB(F124W)-mCherry (eNTR)
Purpose: AAV-mediated expression of bacterial tdNfsB-mCherry (eNTR) under the SYN promoter
Depositing lab: Luke Lavis. Depositing organization: HHMI, Janelia Research Campus. Publication: Cell-Specific Chemical Delivery Using a Selective Nitroreductase-Nitroaryl Pair. Gruber TD, Krishnamurthy C, Grimm JB, Tadross MR, Wysocki LM, Gartner ZJ, Lavis LD. ACS Chem Biol. 2018 Aug 29. doi: 10.1021/acschembio.8b00524. PubMed 30111097.
Backbone
  Vector backbone: AAV2
  Total vector size (bp): 6366
  Vector type: Mammalian Expression, AAV
Growth in bacteria
  Bacterial resistance: Ampicillin, 100 μg/mL
  Growth temperature: 37°C
  Growth strain: NEB Stable
  Growth instructions: Stabl2 or Stabl3, 30C or 37C
  Copy number: Unknown
Gene/Insert
  Gene/Insert name: tdNfsB(F124W)-mCherry (alt name: nfsb, eNTR)
  Species: E. coli
  Insert size (bp): 2109
  Mutation: F124W
  Promoter: Synapsin
  Tag / fusion protein: mCherry (C terminal on insert)
  Cloning method: Restriction Enzyme; 5′ cloning site EcoRI (not destroyed); 3′ cloning site XbaI (not destroyed)
  Sequencing primers: 5′ cgggcgcgaccatctgc; 3′ aaggcattaaagcagcgtatc
Terms and licenses: Academic/Nonprofit Terms; Industry Terms: Not Available to Industry
How to cite: aav-SYN-tdNfsB(F124W)-mCherry (eNTR) was a gift from Luke Lavis (Addgene plasmid # 113760 ; http://n2t.net/addgene:113760 ; RRID:Addgene_113760)
